>Addgene plasmid #31766 | pBMN YFP-FKBP(DD) | depositor full sequence | sequence record 35725 | pBMN YFP-FKBP(DD) sequence 8039 bps
AATGAAAGACCCCACCTGTAGGTTTGGCAAGCTAGCTTAAGTAACGCCATTTTGCAAGGCATGGAAAAAT
ACATAACTGAGAATAGAAAAGTTCAGATCAAGGTCAGGAACAGATGGAACAGCTGAATATGGGCCAAAGC
GGATATCTGTGGTAAGCAGTTCCTGCCCCGGCTCAGGGCCAAGAACAGATGGAACAGCTGAATATGGGCC
AAACAGGATATCTGTGGTAAGCAGTTCCTGCCCCGGCTCAGGGCCAAGAACAGATGGTCCCCAGATGCGG
TCCAGCCCTCAGCAGTTTCTAGAGAACCATCAGATGTTTCCAGGGTGCCCCAAGGACCTGAAATGACCCT
GTGCCTTATTTGAACTAACCAATCAGTTCGCTTCTCGCTTCTGTTCGCGCGCTTCTGCTCCCCGAGCTCA
ATAAAAGAGCCCACAACCCCTCACTCGGGGCGCCAGTCCTCCGATTGACTGAGTCGCCCGGGTACCCGTG
TATCCAATAAACCCTCTTGCAGTTGCATCCGACTTGTGGTCTCGCTGTTCCTTGGGAGGGTCTCCTCTGA
GTGATTGACTACCCGTCAGCGGGGGTCTTTCATTTGGGGGCTCGTCCGGGATCGGGAGACCCCTGCCCAG
GGACCACCGACCCACCACCGGGAGGTAAGCTGGCCAGCAACTTATCTGTGTCTGTCCGATTGTCTAGTGT
CTATGACTGATTTTATGCGCCTGCGTCGGTACTAGTTAGCTAACTAGCTCTGTATCTGGCGGACCCGTGG
TGGAACTGACGAGTTCGGAACACCCGGCCGCAACCCTGGGAGACGTCCCAGGGACTTCGGGGGCCGTTTT
TGTGGCCCGACCTGAGTCCAAAAATCCCGATCGTTTTGGACTCTTTGGTGCACCCCCCTTAGAGGAGGGA
TATGTGGTTCTGGTAGGAGACGAGAACCTAAAACAGTTCCCGCCTCCGTCTGAATTTTTGCTTTCGGTTT
GGGACCGAAGCCGCGCCGCGCGTCTTGTCTGCTGCAGCATCGTTCTGTGTTGTCTCTGTCTGACTGTGTT
TCTGTATTTGTCTGAAAATATGGGCCCGGGCCAGACTGTTACCACTCCCTTAAGTTTGACCTTAGGTCAC
TGGAAAGATGTCGAGCGGATCGCTCACAACCAGTCGGTAGATGTCAAGAAGAGACGTTGGGTTACCTTCT
GCTCTGCAGAATGGCCAACCTTTAACGTCGGATGGCCGCGAGACGGCACCTTTAACCGAGACCTCATCAC
CCAGGTTAAGATCAAGGTCTTTTCACCTGGCCCGCATGGACACCCAGACCAGGTCCCCTACATCGTGACC
TGGGAAGCCTTGGCTTTTGACCCCCCTCCCTGGGTCAAGCCCTTTGTACACCCTAAGCCTCCGCCTCCTC
TTCCTCCATCCGCCCCGTCTCTCCCCCTTGAACCTCCTCGTTCGACCCCGCCTCGATCCTCCCTTTATCC
AGCCCTCACTCCTTCTCTAGGCGCCCCCATATGGCCATATGAGATCTTATATGGGGCACCCCCGCCCCTT
GTAAACTTCCCTGACCCTGACATGACAAGAGTTACTAACAGCCCCTCTCTCCAAGCTCACTTACAGGCTC
TCTACTTAGTCCAGCACGAAGTCTGGAGACCTCTGGCGGCACGTACCAAGAACAACTGGACCGACCGGTG
GTACCTCACCCTTACCGAGTCGGCGACACAGTGTGGGTCCGCCGACACCAGACTAAGAACCTAGAACCTC
GCTGGAAAGGACCTTACACAGTCCTGCTGACCACCCCCACCGCCCTCAAAGTAGACGGCATCGCAGCTTG
GATACACGCCGCCCACGTGAAGGCTGCCGACCCCGGGGGTGGACCATCCTCTAGACTGCCGGATCCGCCA
CCATGTATCCGTACGACGTACCGGATTATGCGATGGTGAGCAAGGGCGAGGAGCTGTTCACCGGGGTGGT
GCCCATCCTGGTCGAGCTGGACGGCGACGTAAACGGCCACAAGTTCAGCGTGTCCGGCGAGGGCGAGGGC
GATGCCACCTACGGCAAGCTGACCCTGAAGTTCATCTGCACCACCGGCAAGCTGCCCGTGCCCTGGCCCA
CCCTCGTGACCACCTTCGGCTACGGCCTGCAGTGCTTCGCCCGCTACCCCGACCACATGAAGCAGCACGA
CTTCTTCAAGTCCGCCATGCCCGAAGGCTACGTCCAGGAGCGCACCATCTTCTTCAAGGACGACGGCAAC
TACAAGACCCGCGCCGAGGTGAAGTTCGAGGGCGACACCCTGGTGAACCGCATCGAGCTGAAGGGCATCG
ACTTCAAGGAGGACGGCAACATCCTGGGGCACAAGCTGGAGTACAACTACAACAGCCACAACGTCTATAT
CATGGCCGACAAGCAGAAGAACGGCATCAAGGTGAACTTCAAGATCCGCCACAACATCGAGGACGGCAGC
GTGCAGCTCGCCGACCACTACCAGCAGAACACCCCCATCGGCGACGGCCCCGTGCTGCTGCCCGACAACC
ACTACCTGAGCTACCAGTCCGCCCTGAGCAAAGACCCCAACGAGAAGCGCGATCACATGGTCCTGCTGGA
GTTCGTGACCGCCGCCGGGATCACTCTCGGCATGGACGAGCTGTACAAGGAATTCGGAGTGCAGGTGGAA
ACCATCTCCCCAGGAGACGGGCGCACCTTCCCCAAGCGCGGCCAGACCTGCGTGGTGCACTACACCGGGA
TGCTTGGAGATGGAAAGAAAGTTGACTCCTCCCGGGACAGAAACAAGCCCTTTAAGTTTATGCTAGGCAA
GCAGGAGGTGATCCGAGGCTGGGAAGAAGGGGTTGCCCAGATGAGTGTGGGTCAGGGAGCCAAACTGACT
ATATCTCCAGATTATGCCTATGGTGCCACTGGGCACCCAGGCATCATCCCACCACATGCCACTCTCGTCT
TCGATGTGGAGCTTCTAGAACTGGAATGACTCGAGGGCCGGCGCGCCGCGGCCGCTACGTAAATTCCGCC
CCTCTCCCTCCCCCCCCCCTAACGTTACTGGCCGAAGCCGCTTGGAATAAGGCCGGTGTGCGTTTGTCTA
TATGTTATTTTCCACCATATTGCCGTCTTTTGGCAATGTGAGGGCCCGGAAACCTGGCCCTGTCTTCTTG
ACGAGCATTCCTAGGGGTCTTTCCCCTCTCGCCAAAGGAATGCAAGGTCTGTTGAATGTCGTGAAGGAAG
CAGTTCCTCTGGAAGCTTCTTGAAGACAAACAACGTCTGTAGCGACCCTTTGCAGGCAGCGGAACCCCCC
ACCTGGCGACAGGTGCCTCTGCGGCCAAAAGCCACGTGTATAAGATACACCTGCAAAGGCGGCACAACCC
CAGTGCCACGTTGTGAGTTGGATAGTTGTGGAAAGAGTCAAATGGCTCTCCTCAAGCGTATTCAACAAGG
GGCTGAAGGATGCCCAGAAGGTACCCCATTGTATGGGATCTGATCTGGGGCCTCGGTGCACATGCTTTAC
ATGTGTTTAGTCGAGGTTAAAAAACGTCTAGGCCCCCCGAACCACGGGGACGTGGTTTTCCTTTGAAAAA
CACGATGATAATATGGCCACAACCATGGTGAGCGGCCTGCTGAAGGAGAGTATGCGCATCAAGATGTACA
TGGAGGGCACCGTGAACGGCCACTACTTCAAGTGCGAGGGCGAGGGCGACGGCAACCCCTTCGCCGGCAC
CCAGAGCATGAGAATCCACGTGACCGAGGGCGCCCCCCTGCCCTTCGCCTTCGACATCCTGGCCCCCTGC
TGCGAGTACGGCAGCAGGACCTTCGTGCACCACACCGCCGAGATCCCCGACTTCTTCAAGCAGAGCTTCC
CCGAGGGCTTCACCTGGGAGAGAACCACCACCTACGAGGACGGCGGCATCCTGACCGCCCACCAGGACAC
CAGCCTGGAGGGCAACTGCCTGATCTACAAGGTGAAGGTGCACGGCACCAACTTCCCCGCCGACGGCCCC
GTGATGAAGAACAAGAGCGGCGGCTGGGAGCCCAGCACCGAGGTGGTGTACCCCGAGAACGGCGTGCTGT
GCGGCCGGAACGTGATGGCCCTGAAGGTGGGCGACCGGCACCTGATCTGCCACCACTACACCAGCTACCG
GAGCAAGAAGGCCGTGCGCGCCCTGACCATGCCCGGCTTCCACTTCACCGACATCCGGCTCCAGATGCTG
CGGAAGAAGAAGGACGAGTACTTCGAGCTGTACGAGGCCAGCGTGGCCCGGTACAGCGACCTGCCCGAGA
AGGCCAACAGATCTCCCGGGATGGTGAGCGGCCTGCTGAAGGAGAGTATGCGCATCAAGATGTACATGGA
GGGCACCGTGAACGGCCACTACTTCAAGTGCGAGGGCGAGGGCGACGGCAACCCCTTCGCCGGCACCCAG
AGCATGAGAATCCACGTGACCGAGGGCGCCCCCCTGCCCTTCGCCTTCGACATCCTGGCCCCCTGCTGCG
AGTACGGCAGCAGGACCTTCGTGCACCACACCGCCGAGATCCCCGACTTCTTCAAGCAGAGCTTCCCCGA
GGGCTTCACCTGGGAGAGAACCACCACCTACGAGGACGGCGGCATCCTGACCGCCCACCAGGACACCAGC
CTGGAGGGCAACTGCCTGATCTACAAGGTGAAGGTGCACGGCACCAACTTCCCCGCCGACGGCCCCGTGA
TGAAGAACAAGAGCGGCGGCTGGGAGCCCAGCACCGAGGTGGTGTACCCCGAGAACGGCGTGCTGTGCGG
CCGGAACGTGATGGCCCTGAAGGTGGGCGACCGGCACCTGATCTGCCACCACTACACCAGCTACCGGAGC
AAGAAGGCCGTGCGCGCCCTGACCATGCCCGGCTTCCACTTCACCGACATCCGGCTCCAGATGCTGCGGA
AGAAGAAGGACGAGTACTTCGAGCTGTACGAGGCCAGCGTGGCCCGGTACAGCGACCTGCCCGAGAAGGC
CAACTGAGTCGACGATAAAATAAAAGATTTTATTTAGTCTCCAGAAAAAGGGGGGAATGAAAGACCCCAC
CTGTAGGTTTGGCAAGCTAGCTTAAGTAACGCCATTTTGCAAGGCATGGAAAAATACATAACTGAGAATA
GAGAAGTTCAGATCAAGGTCAGGAACAGATGGAACAGCTGAATATGGGCCAAACAGGATATCTGTGGTAA
GCAGTTCCTGCCCCGGCTCAGGGCCAAGAACAGATGGAACAGCTGAATATGGGCCAAACAGGATATCTGT
GGTAAGCAGTTCCTGCCCCGGCTCAGGGCCAAGAACAGATGGTCCCCAGATGCGGTCCAGCCCTCAGCAG
TTTCTAGAGAACCATCAGATGTTTCCAGGGTGCCCCAAGGACCTGAAATGACCCTGTGCCTTATTTGAAC
TAACCAATCAGTTCGCTTCTCGCTTCTGTTCGCGCGCTTCTGCTCCCCGAGCTCAATAAAAGAGCCCACA
ACCCCTCACTCGGGGCGCCAGTCCTCCGATTGACTGAGTCGCCCGGGTACCCGTGTATCCAATAAACCCT
CTTGCAGTTGCATCCGACTTGTGGTCTCGCTGTTCCTTGGGAGGGTCTCCTCTGAGTGATTGACTACCCG
TCAGCGGGGGTCTTTCATTCACATGCAGCATGTATCAAAATTAATTTGGTTTTTTTTCTTAAGTATTTAC
ATTAAATGGCCATAGTTGCATTAATGAATCGGCCAACGCGCGGGGAGAGGCGGTTTGCGTATTGGCGCTC
TTCCGCTTCCTCGCTCACTGACTCGCTGCGCTCGGTCGTTCGGCTGCGGCGAGCGGTATCAGCTCACTCA
AAGGCGGTAATACGGTTATCCACAGAATCAGGGGATAACGCAGGAAAGAACATGTGAGCAAAAGGCCAGC
AAAAGGCCAGGAACCGTAAAAAGGCCGCGTTGCTGGCGTTTTTCCATAGGCTCCGCCCCCCTGACGAGCA
TCACAAAAATCGACGCTCAAGTCAGAGGTGGCGAAACCCGACAGGACTATAAAGATACCAGGCGTTTCCC
CCTGGAAGCTCCCTCGTGCGCTCTCCTGTTCCGACCCTGCCGCTTACCGGATACCTGTCCGCCTTTCTCC
CTTCGGGAAGCGTGGCGCTTTCTCATAGCTCACGCTGTAGGTATCTCAGTTCGGTGTAGGTCGTTCGCTC
CAAGCTGGGCTGTGTGCACGAACCCCCCGTTCAGCCCGACCGCTGCGCCTTATCCGGTAACTATCGTCTT
GAGTCCAACCCGGTAAGACACGACTTATCGCCACTGGCAGCAGCCACTGGTAACAGGATTAGCAGAGCGA
GGTATGTAGGCGGTGCTACAGAGTTCTTGAAGTGGTGGCCTAACTACGGCTACACTAGAAGGACAGTATT
TGGTATCTGCGCTCTGCTGAAGCCAGTTACCTTCGGAAAAAGAGTTGGTAGCTCTTGATCCGGCAAACAA
ACCACCGCTGGTAGCGGTGGTTTTTTTGTTTGCAAGCAGCAGATTACGCGCAGAAAAAAAGGATCTCAAG
AAGATCCTTTGATCTTTTCTACGGGGTCTGACGCTCAGTGGAACGAAAACTCACGTTAAGGGATTTTGGT
CATGAGATTATCAAAAAGGATCTTCACCTAGATCCTTTTAAATTAAAAATGAAGTTTGCGCAAATCAATC
TAAAGTATATATGAGTAAACTTGGTCTGACAGTTACCAATGCTTAATCAGTGAGGCACCTATCTCAGCGA
TCTGTCTATTTCGTTCATCCATAGTTGCCTGACTCCCCGTCGTGTAGATAACTACGATACGGGAGGGCTT
ACCATCTGGCCCCAGTGCTGCAATGATACCGCGAGACCCACGCTCACCGGCTCCAGATTTATCAGCAATA
AACCAGCCAGCCGGAAGGGCCGAGCGCAGAAGTGGTCCTGCAACTTTATCCGCCTCCATCCAGTCTATTA
ATTGTTGCCGGGAAGCTAGAGTAAGTAGTTCGCCAGTTAATAGTTTGCGCAACGTTGTTGCCATTGCTAC
AGGCATCGTGGTGTCACGCTCGTCGTTTGGTATGGCTTCATTCAGCTCCGGTTCCCAACGATCAAGGCGA
GTTACATGATCCCCCATGTTGTGCAAAAAAGCGGTTAGCTCCTTCGGTCCTCCGATCGTTGTCAGAAGTA
AGTTGGCCGCAGTGTTATCACTCATGGTTATGGCAGCACTGCATAATTCTCTTACTGTCATGCCATCCGT
AAGATGCTTTTCTGTGACTGGTGAGTACTCAACCAAGTCATTCTGAGAATAGTGTATGCGGCGACCGAGT
TGCTCTTGCCCGGCGTCAACACGGGATAATACCGCGCCACATAGCAGAACTTTAAAAGTGCTCATCATTG
GAAAACGTTCTTCGGGGCGAAAACTCTCAAGGATCTTACCGCTGTTGAGATCCAGTTCGATGTAACCCAC
TCGTGCACCCAACTGATCTTCAGCATCTTTTACTTTCACCAGCGTTTCTGGGTGAGCAAAAACAGGAAGG
CAAAATGCCGCAAAAAAGGGAATAAGGGCGACACGGAAATGTTGAATACTCATACTCTTCCTTTTTCAAT
ATTATTGAAGCATTTATCAGGGTTATTGTCTCATGACATTAACCTATAAAAATAGGCGTATCACGAGGCC
CTTTCGTCTTCAAGAACAGCTTTGCTCTTAGGAGTTTCCTAATACATCCCAAACTCAAATATATAAAGCA
TTTGACTTGTTCTATGCCCTAGGGGGCGGGGGGAAGCTAAGCCAGCTTTTTTTAACATTTAAAATGTTAA
TTCCATTTTAAATGCACAGATGTTTTTATTTCATAAGGGTTTCAATGTGCATGAATGCTGCAATATTCCT
GTTACCAAAGCTAGTATAAATAAAAATAGATAAACGTGGAAATTACTTAGAGTTTCTGTCATTAACGTTT
CCTTCCTCAGTTGACAACATAAATGCGCTGCTGAGAAGCCAGTTTGCATCTGTCAGGATCAATTTCCCAT
TATGCCAGTCATATTAATTACTAGTCAATTAGTTGATTTTTATTTTTGACATATACATG
Features (pLannotate 1.2.2; 14 found; start..end, strand, type, name):
      1..594     +  LTR            LTR: long terminal repeat from Moloney murine leukemia virus
    657..1014    +  misc_feature   MMLV Ψ: packaging signal of Moloney murine leukemia virus (MMLV)
   1079..1495    +  CDS            gag (truncated): truncated Moloney murine leukemia virus (MMLV) gag gene lacking the start codon
   1505..1878    +  misc_feature   pol region: Moloney murine leukemia virus (MMLV) pol region containing the splice acceptor site
   1923..2639    +  CDS            EYFP: EYFP is a basic (constitutively fluorescent) green/yellow fluorescent protein published in 1996, derived from Aequorea victoria. It is reported to be a very rapidly-maturing weak dimer with high acid sensitivity.
   2646..2967    +  CDS            DD-C (fragment): destabilization domain that can be stabilized by Shield1 in the ProteoTuner™ system FKBP12 mutant optimized for use as a C-terminal tag
   3009..3581    +  misc_feature   IRES: internal ribosome entry site (IRES) of the encephalomyocarditis virus (EMCV)
   3595..4278    +  CDS            HcRed1: far-red fluorescent variant of Heteractis crispa chromoprotein mammalian codon-optimized
   4291..4977    +  CDS            HcRed1: far-red fluorescent variant of Heteractis crispa chromoprotein mammalian codon-optimized
   5026..5619    +  LTR            LTR: long terminal repeat from Moloney murine leukemia virus
   5687..5735    -  CDS            lacI (fragment): lac repressor; lacI; The lac repressor binds to the lac operator to inhibit transcription in E. coli. This inhibition can be relieved by adding lactose or isopropyl-β-D-thiogalactopyranoside (IPTG).
   5921..6509    -  rep_origin     ori: high-copy-number ColE1/pMB1/pBR322/pUC origin of replication
   6683..7543    -  CDS            AmpR: β-lactamase; bla; confers resistance to ampicillin, carbenicillin, and related antibiotics
   7544..7596    -  promoter       AmpR promoter (fragment): bla
