[The description below was written by a language model from this plasmid's Addgene catalogue record and pLannotate feature annotations shown in this document.]
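Description:
pBMN YFP-FKBP(DD) is a Moloney murine leukemia virus-based retroviral vector built on the pBMN backbone, intended for stable delivery of a ligand-regulated fluorescent reporter into mammalian cells. The 8,039-nt sequence carries two MMLV long terminal repeats flanking the Ψ packaging signal, a truncated gag lacking its start codon, and a pol region containing the splice acceptor. Together these allow the transcript to be packaged into virions when the viral proteins are supplied in trans, and then integrated into target cells. In bacteria the plasmid is maintained through a ColE1/pUC-type origin and selected with ampicillin via β-lactamase. The catalogue lists it as low copy and notes that the LTR repeats are prone to recombination with loss of the insert.

The payload, cloned between BamHI and XhoI and transcribed from the 5′ LTR, is an HA-tagged EYFP fused at its C terminus to a human FKBP12 (FKBP1A) destabilizing domain carrying the E31G, F36V, R71G and K105E mutations. The feature table identifies this as a variant optimized for use as a C-terminal tag; the short HA tag itself is not annotated. Such domains confer instability on the fused protein, causing its degradation unless a stabilizing ligand such as Shield1 is present, so YFP fluorescence reports ligand-dependent protein levels. Downstream, an EMCV IRES drives translation of HcRed from the same transcript. It is annotated as two consecutive HcRed1 coding segments, consistent with a tandem arrangement. HcRed is not subject to destabilization, so it acts as the fluorescent marker for identifying or sorting transduced cells in place of a drug-resistance gene. The construct serves to characterize and demonstrate FKBP-derived destabilizing domains for tunable control of protein abundance.
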