Addgene plasmid #31766: pBMN YFP-FKBP(DD)
Depositing lab: Thomas Wandless. Depositing organization: Stanford University. Publication: Recent progress with FKBP-derived destabilizing domains. Chu BW, Banaszynski LA, Chen LC, Wandless TJ. Bioorg Med Chem Lett. 2008 Nov 15;18(22):5941-4. Epub 2008 Sep 12. 10.1016/j.bmcl.2008.09.043 PubMed 18815033.
Backbone
  Vector backbone: pBMN
  Backbone manufacturer: Garry Nolan
  Backbone size w/o insert (bp): 6943
  Vector type: Retroviral
  Selectable markers: HcRed fluorescence behind IRES
Growth in bacteria
  Bacterial resistance: Ampicillin, 100 μg/mL
  Growth temperature: 30°C
  Growth strain: Top10/P3
  Growth instructions: Culture at 30C to prevent recombination of LTR and lost insert. Takes >20 hours to get good culture at 30C
  Copy number: Low Copy
Gene/Insert
  Gene/Insert name: HA-YFP-FKBP(DD) (alt names: YFP and FKBP12 (destable domain); YFP fused with FK506 binding protein 1A( destable domain))
  Species: H. sapiens (human)
  Insert size (bp): 1095
  Mutation: E31G, F36V, R71G and K105E on FKBP12
  GenBank ID: NM_000801
  Entrez Gene: FKBP1A (a.k.a. FKBP-12, FKBP-1A, FKBP1, FKBP12, PKC12, PKCI2, PPIASE)
  Promoter: LTR
  Tag / fusion protein: YFP (N terminal on insert); HA (N terminal on insert)
  Cloning method: Restriction Enzyme; 5′ cloning site BamHI (not destroyed); 3′ cloning site XhoI (not destroyed)
  Sequencing primers: 5′ pBMN vector specific
Terms and licenses: Academic/Nonprofit Terms; Industry Terms: Not Available to Industry
How to cite: pBMN YFP-FKBP(DD) was a gift from Thomas Wandless (Addgene plasmid # 31766 ; http://n2t.net/addgene:31766 ; RRID:Addgene_31766)
