>Addgene plasmid #31766 | pBMN YFP-FKBP(DD) | addgene partial sequence | sequence record 37733 | pBABE-5
GAGATCTTATATGGGGCACCCCCGCCCCTTGTAAACTTCCCTGACCCTGACATGACAAGAGTTACTAACA
GCCCCTCTCTCCAAGCTCACTTACAGGCTCTCTACTTAGTCCAGCACGAAGTCTGGAGACCTCTGGCGGC
AGCCTACCAAGAACAACTGGACCGACCGGTGGTACCTCACCCTTACCGAGTCGGCGACACAGTGTGGGTC
CGCCGACACCAGACTAAGAACCTAGAACCTCGCTGGAAAGGACCTTACACAGTCCTGCTGACCACCCCCA
CCGCCCTCAAAGTAGACGGCATCGCAGCTTGGATACACGCCGCCCACGTGAAGGCTGCCGACCCCGGGGG
TGGACCATCCTCTAGACTGCCGGATCCGCCACCATGTATCCGTACGACGTACCGGATTATGCGATGGTGA
GCAAGGGCGAGGAGCTGTTCACCGGGGTGGTGCCCATCCTGGTCGAGCTGGACGGCGACGTAAACGGCCA
CAAGTTCAGCGTGTCCGGCGAGGGCGAGGGCGATGCCACCTACGGCAAGCTGACCCTGAAGTTCATCTGC
ACCACCGGCAAGCTGCCCGTGCCCTGGCCCACCCTCGTGACCACCTTCGGCTACGGCCTGCAGTGCTTCG
CCCGCTACCCCGACCACATGAAGCAGCACGACTTCTTCAAGTCCGCCATGCCCGAAGGCTACGTCCAGGA
GCGCACCATCTTCTTCAAGGACGACGGCAACTACAAGACCCGCGCCGAGGTGAAGTTCGAGGGCGACACC
CTGGTGAACCGCATCGAGCTGAAGGGCATCGACTTCAAGGAGGACGGCAACATCCTGGGGCACAAGCTGG
AGTACAACTACAACAGCCACAACGTCT
