>Addgene plasmid #31766 | pBMN YFP-FKBP(DD) | addgene partial sequence | sequence record 38381 | EGFP-C
GAGCTGTACAAGGAATTCGGAGTGCAGGTGGAAACCATCTCCCCAGGAGACGGGCGCACCTTCCCCAAGC
GCGGCCAGACCTGCGTGGTGCACTACACCGGGATGCTTGGAGATGGAAAGAAAGTTGACTCCTCCCGGGA
CAGAAACAAGCCCTTTAAGTTTATGCTAGGCAAGCAGGAGGTGATCCGAGGCTGGGAAGAAGGGGTTGCC
CAGATGAGTGTGGGTCAGGGAGCCAAACTGACTATATCTCCAGATTATGCCTATGGTGCCACTGGGCACC
CAGGCATCATCCCACCACATGCCACTCTCGTCTTCGATGTGGAGCTTCTAGAACTGGAATGACTCGAGGG
CCGGCGCGCCGCGGCCGCTACGTAAATTCCGCCCCC
